>Addgene plasmid #190753 | pmEGFP-ADRA2A | addgene full sequence | sequence record 373322 | Addgene NGS Result
GACGGATCGGGAGATCTCCCGATCCCCTATGGTGCACTCTCAGTACAATCTGCTCTGATGCCGCATAGTT
AAGCCAGTATCTGCTCCCTGCTTGTGTGTTGGAGGTCGCTGAGTAGTGCGCGAGCAAAATTTAAGCTACA
ACAAGGCAAGGCTTGACCGACAATTGCATGAAGAATCTGCTTAGGGTTAGGCGTTTTGCGCTGCTTCGCG
ATGTACGGGCCAGATATACGCGTTGACATTGATTATTGACTAGTTATTAATAGTAATCAATTACGGGGTC
ATTAGTTCATAGCCCATATATGGAGTTCCGCGTTACATAACTTACGGTAAATGGCCCGCCTGGCTGACCG
CCCAACGACCCCCGCCCATTGACGTCAATAATGACGTATGTTCCCATAGTAACGCCAATAGGGACTTTCC
ATTGACGTCAATGGGTGGAGTATTTACGGTAAACTGCCCACTTGGCAGTACATCAAGTGTATCATATGCC
AAGTACGCCCCCTATTGACGTCAATGACGGTAAATGGCCCGCCTGGCATTATGCCCAGTACATGACCTTA
TGGGACTTTCCTACTTGGCAGTACATCTACGTATTAGTCATCGCTATTACCATGGTGATGCGGTTTTGGC
AGTACATCAATGGGCGTGGATAGCGGTTTGACTCACGGGGATTTCCAAGTCTCCACCCCATTGACGTCAA
TGGGAGTTTGTTTTGGCACCAAAATCAACGGGACTTTCCAAAATGTCGTAACAACTCCGCCCCATTGACG
CAAATGGGCGGTAGGCGTGTACGGTGGGAGGTCTATATAAGCAGAGCTCTCTGGCTAACTAGAGAACCCA
CTGCTTACTGGCTTATCGAAATTAATACGACTCACTATAGGGAGACCCAAGCTGGCTAGACTCGAGGGCC
GCCCAGCTTCCACCATGGGCCTCCGGGCGCTGATGCTGTGGTTGCTGGCGGCGACGGGGCTCGTGCGCGA
GTCCCTGCAAGGAGAGTTCCAAAGGAAGCTGTACCCGGTCGCCACCATGGTGAGCAAGGGCGAGGAGCTG
TTCACCGGGGTGGTGCCCATCCTGGTCGAGCTGGACGGCGACGTAAACGGCCACAAGTTCAGCGTGTCCG
GCGAGGGCGAGGGCGATGCCACCTACGGCAAGCTGACCCTGAAGTTCATCTGCACCACCGGCAAGCTGCC
CGTGCCCTGGCCCACCCTCGTGACCACCCTGACCTACGGCGTGCAGTGCTTCAGCCGCTACCCCGACCAC
ATGAAGCAGCACGACTTCTTCAAGTCCGCCATGCCCGAAGGCTACGTCCAGGAGCGCACCATCTTCTTCA
AGGACGACGGCAACTACAAGACCCGCGCCGAGGTGAAGTTCGAGGGCGACACCCTGGTGAACCGCATCGA
GCTGAAGGGCATCGACTTCAAGGAGGACGGCAACATCCTGGGGCACAAGCTGGAGTACAACTACAACAGC
CACAACGTCTATATCATGGCCGACAAGCAGAAGAACGGCATCAAGGTGAACTTCAAGATCCGCCACAACA
TCGAGGACGGCAGCGTGCAGCTCGCCGACCACTACCAGCAGAACACCCCCATCGGCGACGGCCCCGTGCT
GCTGCCCGACAACCACTACCTGAGCACCCAGTCCAAGCTGAGCAAAGACCCCAACGAGAAGCGCGATCAC
ATGGTCCTGCTGGAGTTCGTGACCGCCGCCGGGATCACTCTCGGCATGGACGAGCTGTACATGTTCCGGC
AGGAGCAGCCACTCGCCGAGGGTTCCTTTGCCCCCATGGGAAGTCTTCAGCCTGACGCCGGCAACGCTAG
CTGGAATGGCACCGAAGCGCCCGGTGGAGGGGCTCGGGCTACCCCATATTCTCTCCAGGTCACACTGACC
CTGGTTTGTCTGGCCGGTCTCCTGATGCTGCTGACGGTCTTTGGCAATGTTTTGGTGATAATTGCGGTGT
TCACCTCCAGAGCACTCAAGGCTCCCCAGAACCTGTTCTTGGTCAGCCTGGCGTCTGCCGATATTCTGGT
CGCCACCCTCGTAATTCCGTTTTCTCTTGCCAATGAGGTTATGGGTTACTGGTATTTTGGTAAGGCATGG
TGCGAGATATACCTTGCTCTCGACGTTCTCTTCTGCACCAGCAGTATTGTGCATCTGTGCGCAATTAGTC
TGGACAGATATTGGTCCATCACGCAGGCAATAGAATATAACTTGAAAAGGACTCCTCGGCGCATTAAGGC
TATCATCATCACTGTCTGGGTCATTAGCGCTGTGATAAGCTTCCCTCCACTTATTTCCATTGAAAAAAAA
GGAGGAGGCGGAGGGCCGCAGCCTGCGGAGCCCCGCTGTGAGATCAACGATCAGAAATGGTATGTCATCT
CCTCCTGCATTGGGTCCTTCTTCGCCCCATGTCTGATCATGATCCTCGTATATGTTAGGATTTATCAGAT
AGCTAAGCGAAGGACCCGGGTCCCCCCATCCAGGAGAGGTCCAGACGCAGTGGCCGCTCCCCCCGGAGGC
ACAGAAAGGAGACCTAACGGTCTGGGACCAGAGCGCTCCGCAGGACCTGGAGGTGCAGAAGCCGAGCCCT
TGCCGACACAACTGAACGGAGCTCCCGGCGAACCAGCCCCAGCAGGTCCTCGCGATACTGACGCACTGGA
CCTCGAAGAGTCCTCTAGCAGCGATCATGCAGAGCGCCCTCCAGGGCCTAGGAGACCTGAAAGAGGACCC
AGAGGTAAAGGCAAGGCCCGGGCAAGTCAAGTGAAACCGGGAGACTCTCTGCCTCGGAGGGGTCCAGGTG
CTACTGGTATAGGGACTCCTGCCGCCGGTCCCGGAGAAGAGCGGGTCGGCGCCGCTAAGGCAAGTCGCTG
GCGGGGCAGACAAAACCGGGAAAAAAGGTTTACATTCGTGCTCGCGGTAGTGATTGGCGTCTTCGTCGTG
TGCTGGTTTCCATTCTTTTTTACCTATACCCTGACAGCCGTCGGCTGTTCTGTTCCACGGACACTGTTCA
AGTTCTTTTTCTGGTTTGGCTACTGTAACTCAAGCCTGAACCCGGTAATCTATACAATATTTAACCACGA
TTTTCGGAGGGCTTTTAAAAAGATCCTGTGCAGAGGCGATAGGAAACGAATCGTTTGACTCTGCTGCCTG
CCCGCACAGCAGCCTGCTTCCCACCTCCCTGCCCAGGCCAGCCAGCCTCACCCTTGCGAACCGTGAGCAG
GAAGGCCTGGGTGGATCGGCCTCCTCTTCACCCCGGCAGGCCCTGCAGTGTTCGCTTGGCTCCATGCTCC
TCACTGCCCGCACACCCTCACTCTGCCAGGGCAGTGCTAGTGAGCTGGGCATGGTACCGAGCTCGGATCC
ACTAGTCCAGTGTGGTGGAATTCTGCAGATATCCAGCACAGTGGCGGCCGCTCGAGTCTAGAGGGCCCGT
TTAAACCCGCTGATCAGCCTCGACTGTGCCTTCTAGTTGCCAGCCATCTGTTGTTTGCCCCTCCCCCGTG
CCTTCCTTGACCCTGGAAGGTGCCACTCCCACTGTCCTTTCCTAATAAAATGAGGAAATTGCATCGCATT
GTCTGAGTAGGTGTCATTCTATTCTGGGGGGTGGGGTGGGGCAGGACAGCAAGGGGGAGGATTGGGAAGA
CAATAGCAGGCATGCTGGGGATGCGGTGGGCTCTATGGCTTCTGAGGCGGAAAGAACCAGCTGGGGCTCT
AGGGGGTATCCCC
[124 nt withheld, positions 3724-3847]
C
[91 nt withheld, positions 3849-3939]
A
[49 nt withheld, positions 3941-3989]
CCTTTGACGTTGGAGTCCACGTTCTTT
[37 nt withheld, positions 4017-4053]
ACCCTATCTCGGTCTATTCTTTTGATTTATAAGGGATTTTGCCGATTTCGGCCTATTGGTTAAAAAATGA
GCTGATTTAACAAAAATTTAACGCGAATTAATTCTGTGGAATGTGTGTCAGTTAGGGTGTGGAAAGTCCC
CAGGCTCCCCAGCAGGCAGAAGTATGCAAAGCATGCATCTCAATTAGTCAGCAACCAGGTGTGGAAAGTC
CCCAGGCTCCCCAGCAGGCAGAAGTATGCAAAGCATGCATCTCAATTAGTCAGCAACCATAGTCCCGCCC
CTAACTCCGCCCATCCCGCCCCTAACTCCGCCCAGTTCCGCCCATTCTCCGCCCCATGGCTGACTAATTT
TTTTTATTTATGCAGAGGCCGAGGCCGCCTCTGCCTCTGAGCTATTCCAGAAGTAGTGAGGAGGCTTTTT
TGGAGGCCTAGGCTTTTGCAAAAAGCTCCCGGGAGCTTGTATATCCATTTTCGGATCTGATCAGCACGTG
ATGAAAAAGCCTGAACTCACCGCGACGTCTGTCGAGAAGTTTCTGATCGAAAAGTTCGACAGCGTCTCCG
ACCTGATGCAGCTCTCGGAGGGCGAAGAATCTCGTGCTTTCAGCTTCGATGTAGGAGGGCGTGGATATGT
CCTGCGGGTAAATAGCTGCGCCGATGGTTTCTACAAAGATCGTTATGTTTATCGGCACTTTGCATCGGCC
GCGCTCCCGATTCCGGAAGTGCTTGACATTGGGGAATTCAGCGAGAGCCTGACCTATTGCATCTCCCGCC
GTGCACAGGGTGTCACGTTGCAAGACCTGCCTGAAACCGAACTGCCCGCTGTTCTGCAGCCGGTCGCGGA
GGCCATGGATGCGATCGCTGCGGCCGATCTTAGCCAGACGAGCGGGTTCGGCCCATTCGGACCGCAAGGA
ATCGGTCAATACACTACATGGCGTGATTTCATATGCGCGATTGCTGATCCCCATGTGTATCACTGGCAAA
CTGTGATGGACGACACCGTCAGTGCGTCCGTCGCGCAGGCTCTCGATGAGCTGATGCTTTGGGCCGAGGA
CTGCCCCGAAGTCCGGCACCTCGTGCACGCGGATTTCGGCTCCAACAATGTCCTGACGGACAATGGCCGC
ATAACAGCGGTCATTGACTGGAGCGAGGCGATGTTCGGGGATTCCCAATACGAGGTCGCCAACATCTTCT
TCTGGAGGCCGTGGTTGGCTTGTATGGAGCAGCAGACGCGCTACTTCGAGCGGAGGCATCCGGAGCTTGC
AGGATCGCCGCGGCTCCGGGCGTATATGCTCCGCATTGGTCTTGACCAACTCTATCAGAGCTTGGTTGAC
GGCAATTTCGATGATGCAGCTTGGGCGCAGGGTCGATGCGACGCAATCGTCCGATCCGGAGCCGGGACTG
TCGGGCGTACACAAATCGCCCGCAGAAGCGCGGCCGTCTGGACCGATGGCTGTGTAGAAGTACTCGCCGA
TAGTGGAAACCGACGCCCCAGCACTCGTCCGAGGGCAAAGGAATAGCACGTGCTACGAGATTTCGATTCC
ACCGCCGCCTTCTATGAAAGGTTGGGCTTCGGAATCGTTTTCCGGGACGCCGGCTGGATGATCCTCCAGC
GCGGGGATCTCATGCTGGAGTTCTTCGCCCACCCCAACTTGTTTATTGCAGCTTATAATGGTTACAAATA
AAGCAATAGCATCACAAATTTCACAAATAAAGCATTTTTTTCACTGCATTCTAGTTGTGGTTTGTCCAAA
CTCATCAATGTATCTTATCATGTCTGTATACCGTCGACCTCTAGCTAGAGCTTGGCGTAATCATGGTCAT
AGCTGTTTCCTGTGTGAAATTGTTATCCGCTCACAATTCCACACAACATACGAGCCGGAAGCATAAAGTG
TAAAGCCTGGGGTGCCTAATGAGTGAGCTAACTCACATTAATTGCGTTGCGCTCACTGCCCGCTTTCCAG
TCGGGAAACCTGTCGTGCCAGCTGCATTAATGAATCGGCCAACGCGCGGGGAGAGGCGGTTTGCGTATTG
GGCGCTCTTCCGCTTCCTCGCTCACTGACTCGCTGCGCTCGGTCGTTCGGCTGCGGCGAGCGGTATCAGC
TCACTCAAAGGCGGTAATACGGTTATCCACAGAATCAGGGGATAACGCAGGAAAGAACATGTGAGCAAAA
GGCCAGCAAAAGGCCAGGAACCGTAAAAAGGCCGCGTTGCTGGCGTTTTTCCATAGGCTCCGCCCCCCTG
ACGAGCATCACAAAAATCGACGCTCAAGTCAGAGGTGGCGAAACCCGACAGGACTATAAAGATACCAGGC
GTTTCCCCCTGGAAGCTCCCTCGTGCGCTCTCCTGTTCCGACCCTGCCGCTTACCGGATACCTGTCCGCC
TTTCTCCCTTCGGGAAGCGTGGCGCTTTCTCATAGCTCACGCTGTAGGTATCTCAGTTCGGTGTAGGTCG
TTCGCTCCAAGCTGGGCTGTGTGCACGAACCCCCCGTTCAGCCCGACCGCTGCGCCTTATCCGGTAACTA
TCGTCTTGAGTCCAACCCGGTAAGACACGACTTATCGCCACTGGCAGCAGCCACTGGTAACAGGATTAGC
AGAGCGAGGTATGTAGGCGGTGCTACAGAGTTCTTGAAGTGGTGGCCTAACTACGGCTACACTAGAAGAA
CAGTATTTGGTATCTGCGCTCTGCTGAAGCCAGTTACCTTCGGAAAAAGAGTTGGTAGCTCTTGATCCGG
CAAACAAACCACCGCTGGTAGCGGTGGTTTTTTTGTTTGCAAGCAGCAGATTACGCGCAGAAAAAAAGGA
TCTCAAGAAGATCCTTTGATCTTTTCTACGGGGTCTGACGCTCAGTGGAACGAAAACTCACGTTAAGGGA
TTTTGGTCATGAGATTATCAAAAAGGATCTTCACCTAGATCCTTTTAAATTAAAAATGAAGTTTTAAATC
AATCTAAAGTATATATGAGTAAACTTGGTCTGACAGTTACCAATGCTTAATCAGTGAGGCACCTATCTCA
GCGATCTGTCTATTTCGTTCATCCATAGTTGCCTGACTCCCCGTCGTGTAGATAACTACGATACGGGAGG
GCTTACCATCTGGCCCCAGTGCTGCAATGATACCGCGAGACCCACGCTCACCGGCTCCAGATTTATCAGC
AATAAACCAGCCAGCCGGAAGGGCCGAGCGCAGAAGTGGTCCTGCAACTTTATCCGCCTCCATCCAGTCT
ATTAATTGTTGCCGGGAAGCTAGAGTAAGTAGTTCGCCAGTTAATAGTTTGCGCAACGTTGTTGCCATTG
CTACAGGCATCGTGGTGTCACGCTCGTCGTTTGGTATGGCTTCATTCAGCTCCGGTTCCCAACGATCAAG
GCGAGTTACATGATCCCCCATGTTGTGCAAAAAAGCGGTTAGCTCCTTCGGTCCTCCGATCGTTGTCAGA
AGTAAGTTGGCCGCAGTGTTATCACTCATGGTTATGGCAGCACTGCATAATTCTCTTACTGTCATGCCAT
CCGTAAGATGCTTTTCTGTGACTGGTGAGTACTCAACCAAGTCATTCTGAGAATAGTGTATGCGGCGACC
GAGTTGCTCTTGCCCGGCGTCAATACGGGATAATACCGCGCCACATAGCAGAACTTTAAAAGTGCTCATC
ATTGGAAAACGTTCTTCGGGGCGAAAACTCTCAAGGATCTTACCGCTGTTGAGATCCAGTTCGATGTAAC
CCACTCGTGCACCCAACTGATCTTCAGCATCTTTTACTTTCACCAGCGTTTCTGGGTGAGCAAAAACAGG
AAGGCAAAATGCCGCAAAAAAGGGAATAAGGGCGACACGGAAATGTTGAATACTCATACTCTTCCTTTTT
CAATATTATTGAAGCATTTATCAGGGTTATTGTCTCATGAGCGGATACATATTTGAATGTATTTAGAAAA
ATAAACAAATAGGGGTTCCGCGCACATTTCCCCGAAAAGTGCCACCTGACGTC
Features (pLannotate 1.2.2; 22 found; start..end, strand, type, name):
     28..80      -  misc_feature   bom (fragment): basis of mobility region from pBR322
    235..614     +  enhancer       CMV enhancer: human cytomegalovirus immediate early enhancer
    615..818     +  promoter       CMV promoter: human cytomegalovirus (CMV) immediate early promoter
    814..847     +  LTR            5' LTR (truncated) (fragment): truncated 5' long terminal repeat (LTR) from HIV-1
    863..881     +  promoter       T7 promoter: promoter for bacteriophage T7 RNA polymerase
    925..1014    +  CDS            CHRNA7 (fragment): ACHA7_CHICK - Experimental evidence at protein level: Swiss-Prot protein existence level 1. After binding acetylcholine, the AChR responds by an extensive change in conformation that affects all subunits and leads to opening of an ion-conducting channel across the plasma membrane. From Gallus gallus (Chicken).
   1027..1740    +  CDS            mEGFP: mEGFP is a basic (constitutively fluorescent) green fluorescent protein published in 2002, derived from Aequorea victoria. It has moderate acid sensitivity.
   1741..3135    +  CDS            ADRA2A: ADA2A_HUMAN - Also known as ADRA2R, ADRAR. Experimental evidence at protein level: Swiss-Prot protein existence level 1. Alpha-2 adrenergic receptors mediate the catecholamine- induced inhibition of adenylate cyclase through the action of G proteins. The rank order of potency for agonists of this receptor is oxymetazoline > clonidine > epinephrine > norepinephrine > phenylephrine > dopamine > p-synephrine > p-tyramine > serotonin = p- octopamine. For antagonists, the rank order is yohimbine > phentolamine = mianserine > chlorpromazine = spiperone = prazosin > propanolol > alprenolol = pindolol
   3454..3678    +  polyA_signal   bGH poly(A) signal: bovine growth hormone polyadenylation signal
   3682..3703    +  promoter       SV40 promoter (fragment): SV40 enhancer and early promoter
   3724..4152    +  rep_origin     f1 ori (sequence partly withheld): f1 bacteriophage origin of replication; arrow indicates direction of (+) strand synthesis
   4166..4495    +  promoter       SV40 promoter: SV40 enhancer and early promoter
   4544..5569    +  CDS            HygR: aminoglycoside phosphotransferase from E. coli; aph(4)-Ia; confers resistance to hygromycin
   5579..5704    +  CDS            ble (fragment): BLE_KLEPN - Experimental evidence at protein level: Swiss-Prot protein existence level 1. Binding protein with a strong affinity to the bleomycin family of antibiotics. Binds to CL990; an antimitotic-antibiotic compound. From Klebsiella pneumoniae.
   5699..5820    +  polyA_signal   SV40 poly(A) signal: SV40 polyadenylation signal
   5893..5909    -  protein_bind   lac operator: The lac repressor binds to the lac operator to inhibit transcription in E. coli. This inhibition can be relieved by adding lactose or isopropyl-β-D-thiogalactopyranoside (IPTG). lac repressor encoded by lacI
   5917..5947    -  promoter       lac promoter: promoter for the E. coli lac operon
   5962..5983    -  protein_bind   CAP binding site: CAP binding activates transcription in the presence of cAMP. E. coli catabolite activator protein
   5996..6088    -  CDS            lacI (fragment): lac repressor; lacI; The lac repressor binds to the lac operator to inhibit transcription in E. coli. This inhibition can be relieved by adding lactose or isopropyl-β-D-thiogalactopyranoside (IPTG).
   6271..6859    -  rep_origin     ori: high-copy-number ColE1/pMB1/pBR322/pUC origin of replication
   7030..7890    -  CDS            AmpR: β-lactamase; bla; confers resistance to ampicillin, carbenicillin, and related antibiotics
   7891..7995    -  promoter       AmpR promoter: bla
