[The description below was written by a language model from this plasmid's Addgene catalogue record and pLannotate feature annotations shown in this document.]
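Description:
pmEGFP-ADRA2A is a mammalian expression plasmid built on the pcDNA3.1+/Hygro backbone, about 8.0 kb in total, that produces the human alpha-2A adrenergic receptor (ADRA2A) carrying monomeric EGFP at its N-terminus. It is maintained in E. coli at high copy through a ColE1/pUC-type origin with ampicillin selection from the β-lactamase gene. It also retains an f1 phage origin and remnants of lac regulatory sequence typical of this backbone family. For selection in mammalian cells, an SV40 early promoter drives a hygromycin phosphotransferase gene terminated by the SV40 polyadenylation signal.

The expression cassette uses the human CMV immediate-early enhancer and promoter, followed by a T7 promoter, and ends with the bovine growth hormone polyadenylation signal. In the annotated sequence, the mEGFP coding region runs directly into the ADRA2A coding region, consistent with a contiguous fusion. Just upstream of mEGFP, the annotation also detects a short fragment matching the N-terminal region of the chicken nicotinic acetylcholine receptor α7 subunit. Its position suggests it could act as a leader or signal sequence to direct the N-terminal fluorescent protein across the membrane, so that it sits on the extracellular side of this G protein-coupled receptor, but the catalogue entry does not mention this element or state its purpose. A few other small hits, such as a truncated HIV-1 LTR fragment and a ble fragment, are probably annotation artefacts or backbone remnants.

The record states that parts of the plasmid were derived from two earlier deposited plasmids, and the cloning method is not given. The associated publication concerns measuring G protein activation by spectrally resolved fluorescence fluctuation spectroscopy, indicating use as a fluorescently labelled receptor for live-cell imaging studies of receptor and G protein signalling.
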