Addgene plasmid #190753: pmEGFP-ADRA2A
Purpose: Expression of ADRA2A with mEGFP tag on N-terminus.
Depositing lab: Dave Piston. Depositing organization: Washington University in Saint Louis. Publication: Measuring G protein activation by spectrally resolved imaging fluorescence fluctuation spectroscopy. Foust DJ, Piston DW. Biophys J. 2025 Oct 21;124(20):3354-3365. doi: 10.1016/j.bpj.2024.08.008. Epub 2024 Aug 15. PubMed 39148292.
Backbone
  Vector backbone: pcDNA3.1+/Hygro
  Backbone size w/o insert (bp): 5601
  Total vector size (bp): 8027
  Vector type: Mammalian Expression
  Selectable markers: Hygromycin
Growth in bacteria
  Bacterial resistance: Ampicillin, 100 μg/mL
  Growth temperature: 37°C
  Growth strain: DH5alpha
  Copy number: High Copy
Gene/Insert
  Gene/Insert name: ADRA2A (alt names: alpha-2A adrenergic receptor; alpha-2A AR)
  Species: H. sapiens (human)
  GenBank ID: 150
  Entrez Gene: ADRA2A (a.k.a. ADRA2, ADRA2R, ADRAR, ALPHA2AAR, ZNF32)
  Promoter: CMV
  Tag / fusion protein: mEGFP (N terminal on insert)
  Cloning method: Unknown
  Sequencing primers: 5′ CMV-F; 3′ SV40pA-R
Resource information
  A portion of this plasmid was derived from a plasmid made by: Addgene #24099 and #66216
Terms and licenses: Academic/Nonprofit Terms; Industry Terms: Not Available to Industry
Depositor comments: Please visit https://www.biorxiv.org/content/10.1101/2021.11.03.467169v1 for bioRxiv preprint.
How to cite: pmEGFP-ADRA2A was a gift from Dave Piston (Addgene plasmid # 190753 ; http://n2t.net/addgene:190753 ; RRID:Addgene_190753)
